Addgene plasmid #223503: hSyn-pDisplay-SNAP-T2A-EGFP
Purpose: Co-expression of SNAP-tags to outer surface in mammalian cells coupled with an EGFP transfection marker
Depositing lab: James Frank. Depositing organization: Oregon Health & Science University.
Backbone
  Vector backbone: pDisplay
  Backbone manufacturer: Invitrogen
  Vector type: Mammalian Expression
Growth in bacteria
  Bacterial resistance: Ampicillin, 100 μg/mL
  Growth temperature: 37°C
  Growth strain: NEB Stable
  Copy number: High Copy
Gene/Insert
  Gene/Insert name: SNAP-tag and EGFP
  Species: Synthetic
  Promoter: hSyn
  Cloning method: Gibson Cloning
  Sequencing primers: 5′ n/a
Terms and licenses: Academic/Nonprofit Terms; Industry Terms: Not Available to Industry
How to cite: hSyn-pDisplay-SNAP-T2A-EGFP was a gift from James Frank (Addgene plasmid # 223503 ; http://n2t.net/addgene:223503 ; RRID:Addgene_223503)
