[The description below was written by a language model from this plasmid's Addgene catalogue record and pLannotate feature annotations shown in this document.]
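Description:
hSyn-pDisplay-SNAP-T2A-EGFP is a 5.9 kb mammalian expression plasmid that places a SNAP-tag on the outer surface of cells and reports expression with EGFP. The catalogue lists the backbone as pDisplay. However, the annotated sequence shows the expression cassette flanked by two AAV2 inverted terminal repeats, so the plasmid has the architecture of an AAV transfer vector carrying the pDisplay targeting module. The record itself describes only transfection-type use and does not mention viral packaging. In bacteria the plasmid is propagated through a high-copy ColE1/pUC-type origin and selected with ampicillin through the β-lactamase gene. An f1 phage origin is also present. The short lacI, lacZα, MCS and SV40 large T antigen hits are small vector remnants rather than functional genes.

The cassette runs on the reverse strand and is driven by the human synapsin I promoter, which confers neuron-specific expression. The open reading frame begins with the mouse Igκ leader, which directs the protein into the secretory pathway, followed by an HA epitope. Next comes the SNAP-tag, annotated as an MGMT fragment because the tag is an engineered derivative of that human alkyltransferase. The PDGFRβ transmembrane domain then anchors the tag in the plasma membrane facing outward. The construct name indicates a T2A peptide, which is not separately annotated but would fit the gap between the transmembrane domain and EGFP. It lets EGFP be released as a separate protein from the same transcript and serve as a marker of transfected cells. A WPRE and the SV40 polyadenylation signal follow the coding sequence to enhance transcript stability and processing. The surface SNAP-tag allows covalent attachment of benzylguanine-bearing probes or ligands to the exterior of expressing cells.
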