Features (pLannotate 1.2.2; 18 found; start..end, strand, type, name):
    730..786     +  CDS            lacI (fragment): lac repressor; lacI; The lac repressor binds to the lac operator to inhibit transcription in E. coli. This inhibition can be relieved by adding lactose or isopropyl-β-D-thiogalactopyranoside (IPTG).
    780..913     -  repeat_region  AAV2 ITR: inverted terminal repeat of adeno-associated virus serotype 2 inverted
    984..1052    +  CDS            large T antigen (fragment): large T antigen from SV40 (simian virus 40)
   1075..1196    +  polyA_signal   SV40 poly(A) signal: SV40 polyadenylation signal
   1225..1244    -  misc_feature   MCS (fragment): pBluescript multiple cloning site
   1245..1833    -  misc_feature   WPRE: woodchuck hepatitis virus posttranscriptional regulatory element
   1847..2562    -  CDS            EGFP (fragment): the original enhanced GFP (Yang et al., 1996) mammalian codon-optimized
   2635..2781    -  CDS            PDGFRβ TM domain: transmembrane domain from platelet derived growth factor receptor beta
   2821..3366    -  CDS            MGMT (fragment): MGMT_HUMAN - Experimental evidence at protein level: Swiss-Prot protein existence level 1. Involved in the cellular defense against the biological effects of O6-methylguanine (O6-MeG) and O4-methylthymine (O4-MeT) in DNA. Repairs the methylated nucleobase in DNA by stoichiometrically transferring the methyl group to a cysteine residue in the enzyme. This is a suicide reaction: the enzyme is irreversibly inactivated. From Homo sapiens (Human).
   3392..3415    -  CDS            3xHA (fragment): three tandem HA epitope tags
   3415..3477    -  sig_peptide    Igκ leader: leader sequence from mouse immunoglobulin κ light chain
   3515..3962    -  promoter       hSyn promoter: human synapsin I promoter; confers neuron-specific expression (Kügler et al., 2003)
   4044..4176    +  repeat_region  AAV2 ITR (fragment): inverted terminal repeat of adeno-associated virus serotype 2 inverted
   4171..4240    +  CDS            lacZα (fragment): LacZα fragment of β-galactosidase; lacZ fragment
   4245..4673    +  rep_origin     f1 ori (sequence partly withheld): f1 bacteriophage origin of replication; arrow indicates direction of (+) strand synthesis
   4726..4830    +  promoter       AmpR promoter: bla
   4831..5691    +  CDS            AmpR: β-lactamase; bla; confers resistance to ampicillin, carbenicillin, and related antibiotics
   5862..547     +  rep_origin     ori (across the origin): high-copy-number ColE1/pMB1/pBR322/pUC origin of replication
>Addgene plasmid #223503 | hSyn-pDisplay-SNAP-T2A-EGFP | addgene full sequence | sequence record 443301 | Addgene NGS Result
AAAAAAACCACCGCTACCAGCGGTGGTTTGTTTGCCGGATCAAGAGCTACCAACTCTTTTTCCGAAGGTA
ACTGGCTTCAGCAGAGCGCAGATACCAAATACTGTTCTTCTAGTGTAGCCGTAGTTAGGCCACCACTTCA
AGAACTCTGTAGCACCGCCTACATACCTCGCTCTGCTAATCCTGTTACCAGTGGCTGCTGCCAGTGGCGA
TAAGTCGTGTCTTACCGGGTTGGACTCAAGACGATAGTTACCGGATAAGGCGCAGCGGTCGGGCTGAACG
GGGGGTTCGTGCACACAGCCCAGCTTGGAGCGAACGACCTACACCGAACTGAGATACCTACAGCGTGAGC
TATGAGAAAGCGCCACGCTTCCCGAAGGGAGAAAGGCGGACAGGTATCCGGTAAGCGGCAGGGTCGGAAC
AGGAGAGCGCACGAGGGAGCTTCCAGGGGGAAACGCCTGGTATCTTTATAGTCCTGTCGGGTTTCGCCAC
CTCTGACTTGAGCGTCGATTTTTGTGATGCTCGTCAGGGGGGCGGAGCCTATGGAAAAACGCCAGCAACG
CGGCCTTTTTACGGTTCCTGGCCTTTTGCTGGCCTTTTGCTCACATGTTCTTTCCTGCGTTATCCCCTGA
TTCTGTGGATAACCGTATTACCGCCTTTGAGTGAGCTGATACCGCTCGCCGCAGCCGAACGACCGAGCGC
AGCGAGTCAGTGAGCGAGGAAGCGGAAGAGCGCCCAATACGCAAACCGCCTCTCCCCGCGCGTTGGCCGA
TTCATTAATGCAGCTGCGCGCTCGCTCGCTCACTGAGGCCGCCCGGGCAAAGCCCGGGCGTCGGGCGACC
TTTGGTCGCCCGGCCTCAGTGAGCGAGCGAGCGCGCAGAGAGGGAGTGGCCAACTCCATCACTAGGGGTT
CCTTGTAGTTAATGATTAACCCGCCATGCTACTTATCTACGTAGCCATGCTCTAGGAAGATCCTTATCGA
TTTTACCACATTTGTAGAGGTTTTACTTGCTTTAAAAAACCTCCCACATCTCCCCCTGAACCTGAAACAT
AAAATGAATGCAATTGTTGTTGTTAACTTGTTTATTGCAGCTTATAATGGTTACAAATAAAGCAATAGCA
TCACAAATTTCACAAATAAAGCATTTTTTTCACTGCATTCTAGTTGTGGTTTGTCCAAACTCATCAATGT
ATCTTATCATGTCTGCTCGAAGCGGCCGCCCGGGTCGAGGTCGACGGTATCGATGCGGGGAGGCGGCCCA
AAGGGAGATCCGACTCGTCTGAGGGCGAAGGCGAAGACGCGGAAGAGGCCGCAGAGCCGGCAGCAGGCCG
CGGGAAGGAAGGTCCGCTGGATTGAGGGCCGAAGGGACGTAGCAGAAGGACGTCCCGCGCAGAATCCAGG
TGGCAACACAGGCGAGCAGCCAAGGAAAGGACGATGATTTCCCCGACAACACCACGGAATTGTCAGTGCC
CAACAGCCGAGCCCCTGTCCAGCAGCGGGCAAGGCAGGCGGCGATGAGTTCCGCCGTGGCAATAGGGAGG
GGGAAAGCGAAAGTCCCGGAAAGGAGCTGACAGGTGGTGGCAATGCCCCAACCAGTGGGGGTTGCGTCAG
CAAACACAGTGCACACCACGCCACGTTGCCTGACAACGGGCCACAACTCCTCATAAAGAGACAGCAACCA
GGATTTATACAAGGAGGAGAAAATGAAAGCCATACGGGAAGCAATAGCATGATACAAAGGCATTAAAGCA
GCGTATCCACATAGCGTAAAAGGAGCAACATAGTTAAGAATACCAGTCAATCTTTCACAAATTTTGTAAT
CCAGAGGTTGATTATCGATAAGCTTCTACTTGTACAGCTCGTCCATGCCGAGAGTGATCCCGGCGGCGGT
CACGAACTCCAGCAGGACCATGTGATCGCGCTTCTCGTTGGGGTCTTTGCTCAGGGCGGACTGGGTGCTC
AGGTAGTGGTTGTCGGGCAGCAGCACGGGGCCGTCGCCGATGGGGGTGTTCTGCTGGTAGTGGTCGGCGA
GCTGCACGCTGCCGTCCTCGATGTTGTGGCGGATCTTGAAGTTCACCTTGATGCCGTTCTTCTGCTTGTC
GGCCATGATATAGACGTTGTGGCTGTTGTAGTTGTACTCCAGCTTGTGCCCCAGGATGTTGCCGTCCTCC
TTGAAGTCGATGCCCTTCAGCTCGATGCGGTTCACCAGGGTGTCGCCCTCGAACTTCACCTCGGCGCGGG
TCTTGTAGTTGCCGTCGTCCTTGAAGAAGATGGTGCGCTCCTGGACGTAGCCTTCGGGCATGGCGGACTT
GAAGAAGTCGTGCTGCTTCATGTGGTCGGGGTAGCGGCTGAAGCACTGCACGCCGTAGGTCAGGGTGGTC
ACGAGGGTGGGCCAGGGCACGGGCAGCTTGCCGGTGGTGCAGATGAACTTCAGGGTCAGCTTGCCGTAGG
TGGCATCGCCCTCGCCCTCGCCGGACACGCTGAACTTGTGGCCGTTTACGTCGCCGTCCAGCTCGACCAG
GATGGGCACCACCCCGGTGAACAGCTCCTCGCCCTTGCTCACTGGGCCAGGATTCTCCTCGACGTCACCG
CATGTTAGCAGACTTCCTCTGCCCTCTCCACTGCCGCGGCCACCACGTGGCTTCTTCTGCCAAAGCATGA
TGAGGATGATAAGGGAGATGATGGTGAGCACCACCAGGGCCAGGATGGCTGAGATCACCACCACCTTAAA
GGGCAAGGAGTGTGGCACCACGATGACCTCCTGCGTGTCCTGGCCCACAGCATTCAGATCCTCTTCTGAG
ATGAGTTTTTGTTCGTCGACGCCGCCCAGGCCTGGTTTACCCAGACGGTGACCTTCGTGCGCCAGCAGCC
ATTCTTTCACAGCCAGGCCGCCTTCGTAGCCACCTACGTCCAGGTCGCCCTGAACCACACGGTGGCACGG
GATCAGAATTGGCACCGGATTACCAGACAGAGCGGTTTTCACCGCCGCAGTTGCCGCTGGGTTGCCAGCC
AGCGCCGCCAGATGGGAATAGGAGATCACCTCGCCGAATTTCACTACTTTCAGCAGTTTCCACAGTACCT
GACGGGTAAAGGATTCCTGCTGAAATACCGGGTGATGCAGGGCCGGTACAGGGAACTCTTCAATCGCCTC
TGGCTGGTGAAAATATGCGTTCAGCCATGCGGTAGCCTGCATCAGCGGCTCCGGGCCACCCAGAACCGCA
GCCGGAGCCGGTACTTCGACCGCATCCGCAGCGCTCGTACCTTTGCCCAGGAAAATGATGCGGTGCAGGC
CCTGCTCGCAACCGCTCAGTTCCAGTTTACCCAGCGGGCTGTCCAGGGTAGTGCGTTTCATTTCGCAGTC
TTTATCTGATCTGGCCGGCTGGGCCCCAGCATAATCTGGAACATCATATGGATAGTCACCAGTGGAACCT
GGAACCCAGAGCAGCAGTACCCATAGCAGGAGTGTGTCTGTCTCCATGGTGGCGGGTGGATCCTTGCTAG
CAGCTTGAATTCGACTGCGCTCTCAGGCACGACACGACTCCTCCGCTGCCCACCGCAGACTGAGGCAGCG
CTGAGTCGCCGGCGCCGCAGCGCAGATGGTCGCGCCCGTGCCCCCCTATCTCGCGCCTCGCGTGGTGCGG
TCCGGCTGGGCCGGCGGCGGCGCGGACGCGACCAAGGTGGCCGGGAAGGGGAGTTTGCGGGGGACCGGCG
AGTGACGTCAGCGCGCCTTCAGTGCTGAGGCGGCGGTGGCGCGCGCCGCCAGGCGGGGGCGAAGGCACTG
TCCGCGGTGCTGAAGCTGGCAGTGCGCACGCGCCTCGCCGCATCCTGTTTCCCCTCCCCCTCTCTGATAG
GGGATGCGCAATTTGGGGAATGGGGGTTGGGTGCTTGTCCAGTGGGTCGGGGTCGGTCGTCAGGTAGGCA
CCCCCACCCCGCCTCATCCTGGTCCTAAAACCCACTTGCACTCATACGCAGGGCCCTCTGCAGAGATCTT
CCTAGAGCATGGCTACGTAGATAAGTAGCATGGCGGGTTAATCATTAACTACAAGGAACCCCTAGTGATG
GAGTTGGCCACTCCCTCTCTGCGCGCTCGCTCGCTCACTGAGGCCGGGCGACCAAAGGTCGCCCGACGCC
CGGGCTTTGCCCGGGCGGCCTCAGTGAGCGAGCGAGCGCGCAGCTGGCGTAATAGCGAAGAGGCCCGCAC
CGATCGCCCTTCCCAACAGTTGCGCAGCCTGAATGGCGAATGGG
[124 nt withheld, positions 4245-4368]
C
[91 nt withheld, positions 4370-4460]
A
[49 nt withheld, positions 4462-4510]
CCTTTGACGTTGGAGTCCACGTTCTTT
[37 nt withheld, positions 4538-4574]
ACCCTATCTCGGTCTATTCTTTTGATTTATAAGGGATTTTGCCGATTTCGGCCTATTGGTTAAAAAATGA
GCTGATTTAACAAAAATTTAACGCGAATTTTAACAAAATATTAACGCTTACAATTTAGGTGGCACTTTTC
GGGGAAATGTGCGCGGAACCCCTATTTGTTTATTTTTCTAAATACATTCAAATATGTATCCGCTCATGAG
ACAATAACCCTGATAAATGCTTCAATAATATTGAAAAAGGAAGAGTATGAGTATTCAACATTTCCGTGTC
GCCCTTATTCCCTTTTTTGCGGCATTTTGCCTTCCTGTTTTTGCTCACCCAGAAACGCTGGTGAAAGTAA
AAGATGCTGAAGATCAGTTGGGTGCACGAGTGGGTTACATCGAACTGGATCTCAACAGCGGTAAGATCCT
TGAGAGTTTTCGCCCCGAAGAACGTTTTCCAATGATGAGCACTTTTAAAGTTCTGCTATGTGGCGCGGTA
TTATCCCGTATTGACGCCGGGCAAGAGCAACTCGGTCGCCGCATACACTATTCTCAGAATGACTTGGTTG
AGTACTCACCAGTCACAGAAAAGCATCTTACGGATGGCATGACAGTAAGAGAATTATGCAGTGCTGCCAT
AACCATGAGTGATAACACTGCGGCCAACTTACTTCTGACAACGATCGGAGGACCGAAGGAGCTAACCGCT
TTTTTGCACAACATGGGGGATCATGTAACTCGCCTTGATCGTTGGGAACCGGAGCTGAATGAAGCCATAC
CAAACGACGAGCGTGACACCACGATGCCTGTAGCAATGGCAACAACGTTGCGCAAACTATTAACTGGCGA
ACTACTTACTCTAGCTTCCCGGCAACAATTAATAGACTGGATGGAGGCGGATAAAGTTGCAGGACCACTT
CTGCGCTCGGCCCTTCCGGCTGGCTGGTTTATTGCTGATAAATCTGGAGCCGGTGAGCGTGGGTCTCGCG
GTATCATTGCAGCACTGGGGCCAGATGGTAAGCCCTCCCGTATCGTAGTTATCTACACGACGGGGAGTCA
GGCAACTATGGATGAACGAAATAGACAGATCGCTGAGATAGGTGCCTCACTGATTAAGCATTGGTAACTG
TCAGACCAAGTTTACTCATATATACTTTAGATTGATTTAAAACTTCATTTTTAATTTAAAAGGATCTAGG
TGAAGATCCTTTTTGATAATCTCATGACCAAAATCCCTTAACGTGAGTTTTCGTTCCACTGAGCGTCAGA
CCCCGTAGAAAAGATCAAAGGATCTTCTTGAGATCCTTTTTTTCTGCGCGTAATCTGCTGCTTGCAAAC
